>Addgene plasmid #45902 | pEGFP eIF2beta | addgene partial sequence | sequence record 66262 | EGFP-N 5'-CGTCGCCGTCCAGCTCGACCAG-3'
GCTCCTCGCCCTTGCTCACCATGGTGGCGACCGGTGGATCCCCGTTAGCTTTGGCACGGAGCTGTGCTCG
CTTGTCTGTGACAGCCTGGAAGCCAGTTTTGATACTGGCAACAGAGCATCGAGAATGACAAGTTTCACAT
TGTAAGAAATAGAGTCGGGTGTCCTTCTGTAGGATTGTGTCCGGTGACCGGCATGTGTGACAAGTGACAT
ATTCCTTGATATATCTTCTCAAGACATTTTCTATTTGTTTCTGTTGGAATCTTCCTTTGATTACAAGTTG
GTTATTACCATCTATAGAACCACTTGTACCCAATTCTGCCAATAAAAATGCAAGGAGATGTTTGGGTTGA
CGATGTAATAGTTTACAGATATCTGTAAAATTGACAAAAGAAGTTTTCTTGGTTCCTACTCGGACGACCT
GTGGAGGTTTCATAACAAATTTCCTCTTCTCTCCAGCAACCATATCTGGATTCTTTTCTCTCATGATGTT
GAACACTCGGTTCAGCAACTCCTCATATGTGTAGTCTCTTTCTGAGCCTGCCCAAGCAGTTTGGCTACTG
AATGAAATACCATCATCTTTTTTACTGTCTTCATCTTCTAAAGCTTCGTCTTTTTCTAGTATTTCATCTT
CTTCTGGGAATTTAACATTCTTCTTTTTCTTTTTTTTGTTGCCAAGCATAATGTCAAGGTCATCCTCTGG
CTCGGCTGGCTCTTGAGCATCACTCTCAATCTTAACATCCTTTATAGCTTCTTCAGCTTCATCAATGTCA
AATATCTTTTTTGTCTTTTTCTTCTTTTTCTTTTGATTAAAGAAGTTCAAATCATCTAAGTCATCAGAAG
CATCTTTCTTCCTACTGTCTTCCTCATCAGCGTCCACGTC
