[The description below was written by a language model from this plasmid's Addgene catalogue record.]
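Description:
pEGFP eIF2beta is a mammalian expression plasmid built on the Clontech pEGFP-N1 backbone (about 4.7 kb without insert) that produces mouse eIF2β, the beta subunit of eukaryotic translation initiation factor 2 (gene Eif2s2), as a fusion to EGFP. The coding sequence was PCR-amplified from a GST-eIF2β plasmid with primers that supplied an EcoRI site and a start codon at the 5′ end and a BamHI site at the 3′ end while removing the stop codon. It was then cloned between the EcoRI and BamHI sites, both of which remain intact. Because the stop codon is absent, translation reads through into the backbone-encoded EGFP, placing the fluorescent tag at the C terminus of eIF2β. Transcription is driven by the CMV promoter, which gives strong constitutive expression in most mammalian cell lines. The depositor notes that the insert carries a G321D substitution, which should be kept in mind when interpreting results; the record does not say whether it has any functional consequence.

The plasmid is propagated in E. coli under kanamycin selection. The same resistance cassette confers neomycin resistance in mammalian cells, allowing stable transfectants to be selected with G418. Copy number is listed as unknown, and no feature table is provided, so other backbone elements are not documented here. The construct suits transient or stable expression of fluorescently tagged eIF2β for tracking its localization or detecting it through the EGFP tag. It was deposited in connection with work on modulation of protein translation by the adaptor protein Nck-1.
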