Addgene plasmid #45902: pEGFP eIF2beta
Depositing lab: Louise Larose. Depositing organization: McGill University. Publication: Modulation of protein translation by Nck-1. Kebache S, Zuo D, Chevet E, Larose L. Proc Natl Acad Sci U S A. 2002 Apr 16;99(8):5406-11. 10.1073/pnas.082483399 PubMed 11959995.
Backbone
  Vector backbone: pEGFP-N1
  Backbone manufacturer: Clontech
  Backbone size w/o insert (bp): 4700
  Vector type: Mammalian Expression
  Selectable markers: Neomycin (select with G418)
Growth in bacteria
  Bacterial resistance: Kanamycin, 50 μg/mL
  Growth temperature: 37°C
  Growth strain: DH5alpha
  Copy number: Unknown
Gene/Insert
  Gene/Insert name: eIF2S2 (alt names: eIF2beta; eukaryotic translation initiation factor 2, subunit 2 (beta))
  Species: M. musculus (mouse)
  Entrez Gene: Eif2s2 (a.k.a. RP23-480H10.3, 2810026E11Rik, 38kDa, AA408636, AA571381, AA986487, AW822225, D2Ertd303e, EIF2, EIF2B)
  Promoter: CMV
  Tag / fusion protein: EGFP (C terminal on backbone)
  Cloning method: Restriction Enzyme; 5′ cloning site EcoRI (not destroyed); 3′ cloning site BamHI (not destroyed)
  Sequencing primers: 5′ CMV-F; 3′ EGFP-N
Terms and licenses: Academic/Nonprofit Terms; Industry Terms: Not Available to Industry
Depositor comments: PCR amplified from GST eIF2beta (addgene plasmid 45900) using EcoRI and BamHI containing primers (+ATG/-STOP). G321D mutation is also present.
How to cite: pEGFP eIF2beta was a gift from Louise Larose (Addgene plasmid # 45902 ; http://n2t.net/addgene:45902 ; RRID:Addgene_45902)
